>Addgene plasmid #232284 | pPMS-1093 | addgene full sequence | sequence record 461167 | Addgene NGS Result
TTGAGATCCTTTTTTTCTGCGCGTAATCTGCTGCTTGCAAACAAAAAAACCACCGCTACCAGCGGTGGTT
TGTTTGCCGGATCAAGAGCTACCAACTCTTTTTCCGAAGGTAACTGGCTTCAGCAGAGCGCAGATACCAA
ATACTGTTCTTCTAGTGTAGCCGTAGTTAGGCCACCACTTCAAGAACTCTGTAGCACCGCCTACATACCT
CGCTCTGCTAATCCTGTTACCAGTGGCTGCTGCCAGTGGCGATAAGTCGTGTCTTACCGGGTTGGACTCA
AGACGATAGTTACCGGATAAGGCGCAGCGGTCGGGCTGAACGGGGGGTTCGTGCACACAGCCCAGCTTGG
AGCGAACGACCTACACCGAACTGAGATACCTACAGCGTGAGCTATGAGAAAGCGCCACGCTTCCCGAAGG
GAGAAAGGCGGACAGGTATCCGGTAAGCGGCAGGGTCGGAACAGGAGAGCGCACGAGGGAGCTTCCAGGG
GGAAACGCCTGGTATCTTTATAGTCCTGTCGGGTTTCGCCACCTCTGACTTGAGCGTCGATTTTTGTGAT
GCTCGTCAGGGGGGCGGAGCCTATGGAAAAACGCCAGCAACGCGGCCTTTTTACGGTTCCTGGCCTTTTG
CTGGCCTTTTGCTCACATGTTCTTTCCTGCGTTATCCCCTGATTCTGTGGATAACCGTATTACCGCCTTT
GAGTGAGCTGATACCGCTCGCCGCAGCCGAACGACCGAGCGCAGCGAGTCAGTGAGCGAGGAAGCGGAAG
AGCGCCCAATACGCAAACCGCCTCTCCCCGCGCGTTGGCCGATTCATTAATGCAGCTGGCACGACAGGTT
TCCCGACTGGAAAGCGGGCAGTGAGCGCAACGCAATTAATGTGAGTTAGCTCACTCATTAGGCACCCCAG
GCTTTACACTTTATGCTTCCGGCTCGTATGTTGTGTGGAATTGTGAGCGGATAACAATTTCACACAGGAA
ACAGCTATGACATGATTACGAATTAATTCGAGCTCGCCCGACATTGATTATTGACTAGTTATTAATAGTA
ATCAATTACGGGGTCATTAGTTCATAGCCCATATATGGAGTTCCGCGTTACATAACTTACGGTAAATGGC
CCGCCTGGCTGACCGCCCAACGACCCCCGCCCATTGACGTCAATAATGACGTATGTTCCCATAGTAACGC
CAATAGGGACTTTCCATTGACGTCAATGGGTGGAGTATTTACGGTAAACTGCCCACTTGGCAGTACATCA
AGTGTATCATATGCCAAGTACGCCCCCTATTGACGTCAATGACGGTAAATGGCCCGCCTGGCATTATGCC
CAGTACATGACCTTATGGGACTTTCCTACTTGGCAGTACATCTACGTATTAGTCATCGCTATTACCATGG
TGATGCGGTTTTGGCAGTACATCAATGGGCGTGGATAGCGGTTTGACTCACGGGGATTTCCAAGTCTCCA
CCCCATTGACGTCAATGGGAGTTTGTTTTGGCACCAAAATCAACGGGACTTTCCAAAATGTCGTAACAAC
TCCGCCCCATTGACGCAAATGGGCGGTAGGCGTGTACGGTGGGAGGTCTATATAAGCAGAGCTCGTTTAG
TGAACCGTCAGATCGCCTGGAGACGCCATCCACGCTGTTTTGACCTCCATAGAAGACACCGGGACCGATC
CAGCCTCCGCGGCCGGGAACGGTGCATTGGAACGCGGATTCCCCGTGCCAAGAGTGACGTAAGTACCGCC
TATAGAGTCTATAGGCCCACCCCCTTGGCTTCGTTAGAACGCGGCTACAATTAATACATAACCTTATGTA
TCATACACATACGATTTAGGTGACACTATAGAATAACATCCACTTTGCCTTTCTCTCCACAGGTGTCCAC
TCCCAGGTCCAACTGCACCTCGGTTCTATCCCACCGCGGTGGCGGCCGCCACCATGGGGCTCTCCATGGA
CCGCAGCCCATACGCCCGCACGGGGGACCAGCAGCGCGGCTGCTGGTACTACCTGCGCTATTTCTTCCTC
TTCGTGTCGCTCATTCAGTTCCTCATCATCCTGGGCCTGGTCCTCTTCATGATCTATGGCAATGTGCACG
CCACCACTGAGTCCAGCCTGCGCGCCACGGAGATCCGCGCCGACAGCCTGTACAGCCAGGTGGTTGGACT
ATCGGCCTCACAGGCTAACCTGAGCAAACAGCTGAACATCAGCTTGCTTGTCAAGGAAACAGTCATGCAG
CAACTGTTGACTACGCGACGTGAGATGGAGCGCATCAACGCCAGCTTCCGCCAGTGCCAAGGCGACCTGA
TCACCTACATAAACTATAATCGCTTCATCGCCGCTATCATCCTGAGCGAGAAGCAGTGCCAGGAACAGCT
GAAGGAGGTCAACAAGACCTGCGAAGCTTTACTCTTCAAGCTGGGAGAAAAAGTTAAGACACTGGAGATG
GAGGTGGCCAAGGAGAAGGCAGTGTGCTCCAAGGACAAGGAGAGCCTGCTGGCAGGAAAGCGGCAGACGG
AAGAGCAGCTGGAGGCCTGTGGCAAAGCACGCGAAAGGCAACAGCAGGAGCAGCAGGTGACCGAGGAGAA
CCTGCGCAAGGTGCAGTCCCTGTGCATCCCACTGGACCAGGAGAAGTTCCAGGCGGACGTGCTGAGTGCG
TGGCGGGACTCGCTGATCTACCGTACCTTGGAAACCCTGCCCTACCACTACCAGCTGATGCCGGAGTACG
CGTCCCTCCGTCGGACCTGCGAGAGCCTGCCCGGGATCATGACCACCAAGATAGAAGAGCTGGCCCGCGG
GCTGCGCGCCGGCATTGAGCGCGTGACCCGTGAGAATGCAGAACTGCGGCGCCAGAAGTTGGAGCTAGAG
CGCGCGGCACAGGCGGCGCAGGAGGCGCGGGCGCGCGCCGGGACCGAGGCGCAGGCGCGAGAAACCCAGC
TACGGGCGGAGTGCGCGCGCCAGACGCAGCTGGCTCTGGAGGAGAAGGCGGCGCTGCGCGCGCAGCGGGA
CAACCTAGAGCGCGAGCTGGAGGCGCGTAAGCGGGAGCTGGAGCAACTGCGCACCGAGGTGGATGTGCGC
ATTAGCGCGCTGGACACCTGCGTCAAGGCCAAGTCGCTGCCAGCCGTCCCGCCGAGAGTCTCAGGCCCAC
CCCCGAACCCTCCACCCATTGATCCAGCTAGCCTGGAGGAATTCAAGAAAAGGATCCTGGAGTCTCAGCG
GCTCCCTGTAGTCAACCCTGCTGCCCAACCCAGCGGTTCTAGAACTAGTGGATCCGGCTATCCCTATGAC
GTCCCCGATTACGCGGGTGGTTACCCATACGATGTGCCAGACTATGCCGGGGGGTACCCTTATGACGTGC
CTGACTACGCTTAAGCTTATCGATACCGTCGACCTCGAGGGGGGGCCCGAGCTTGGCCGCCATGGCCCAA
CTTGTTTATTGCAGCTTATAATGGTTACAAATAAAGCAATAGCATCACAAATTTCACAAATAAAGCATTT
TTTTCACTGCATTCTAGTTGTGGTTTGTCCAAACTCATCAATGTATCTTATCATGTCTGGATCGGGAATT
AATTCGGCGCAGCACCATGGCCTGAAATAACCTCTGAAAGAGGAACTTGGTTAGGTACCTTCTGAGGCGG
AAAGAACCAGCTGTGGAATGTGTGTCAGTTAGGGTGTGGAAAGTCCCCAGGCTCCCCAGCAGGCAGAAGT
ATGCAAAGCATGCATCTCAATTAGTCAGCAACCAGGTGTGGAAAGTCCCCAGGCTCCCCAGCAGGCAGAA
GTATGCAAAGCATGCATCTCAATTAGTCAGCAACCATAGTCCCGCCCCTAACTCCGCCCATCCCGCCCCT
AACTCCGCCCAGTTCCGCCCATTCTCCGCCCCATGGCTGACTAATTTTTTTTATTTATGCAGAGGCCGAG
GCCGCCTCGGCCTCTGAGCTATTCCAGAAGTAGTGAGGAGGCTTTTTTGGAGGCCTAGGCTTTTGCAAAA
AGCTGTTAACAGCTTGGCACTGGCCGTCGTTTTACAACGTCGTGACTGGGAAAACCCTGGCGTTACCCAA
CTTAATCGCCTTGCAGCACATCCCCCTTTCGCCAGCTGGCGTAATAGCGAAGAGGCCCGCACCGATCGCC
CTTCCCAACAGTTGCGCAGCCTGAATGGCGAATGGCGCCTGATGCGGTATTTTCTCCTTACGCATCTGTG
CGGTATTTCACACCGCATA
[142 nt withheld, positions 4220-4361]
C
[141 nt withheld, positions 4363-4503]
CCTTTGACGTTGGAGTCCACGTTCTTT
[37 nt withheld, positions 4531-4567]
ACCCTATCTCGGGCTATTCTTTTGATTTATAAGGGATTTTGCCGATTTCGGCCTATTGGTTAAAAAATGA
GCTGATTTAACAAAAATTTAACGCGAATTTTAACAAAATATTAACGTTTACAATTTTATGGTGCACTCTC
AGTACAATCTGCTCTGATGCCGCATAGTTAAGCCAGCCCCGACACCCGCCAACACCCGCTGACGCGCCCT
GACGGGCTTGTCTGCTCCCGGCATCCGCTTACAGACAAGCTGTGACCGTCTCCGGGAGCTGCATGTGTCA
GAGGTTTTCACCGTCATCACCGAAACGCGCGAGACGAAAGGGCCTCGTGATACGCCTATTTTTATAGGTT
AATGTCATGATAATAATGGTTTCTTAGACGTCAGGTGGCACTTTTCGGGGAAATGTGCGCGGAACCCCTA
TTTGTTTATTTTTCTAAATACATTCAAATATGTATCCGCTCATGAGACAATAACCCTGATAAATGCTTCA
ATAATATTGAAAAAGGAAGAGTATGAGTATTCAACATTTCCGTGTCGCCCTTATTCCCTTTTTTGCGGCA
TTTTGCCTTCCTGTTTTTGCTCACCCAGAAACGCTGGTGAAAGTAAAAGATGCTGAAGATCAGTTGGGTG
CACGAGTGGGTTACATCGAACTGGATCTCAACAGCGGTAAGATCCTTGAGAGTTTTCGCCCCGAAGAACG
TTTTCCAATGATGAGCACTTTTAAAGTTCTGCTATGTGGCGCGGTATTATCCCGTATTGACGCCGGGCAA
GAGCAACTCGGTCGCCGCATACACTATTCTCAGAATGACTTGGTTGAGTACTCACCAGTCACAGAAAAGC
ATCTTACGGATGGCATGACAGTAAGAGAATTATGCAGTGCTGCCATAACCATGAGTGATAACACTGCGGC
CAACTTACTTCTGACAACGATCGGAGGACCGAAGGAGCTAACCGCTTTTTTGCACAACATGGGGGATCAT
GTAACTCGCCTTGATCGTTGGGAACCGGAGCTGAATGAAGCCATACCAAACGACGAGCGTGACACCACGA
TGCCTGTAGCAATGGCAACAACGTTGCGCAAACTATTAACTGGCGAACTACTTACTCTAGCTTCCCGGCA
ACAATTAATAGACTGGATGGAGGCGGATAAAGTTGCAGGACCACTTCTGCGCTCGGCCCTTCCGGCTGGC
TGGTTTATTGCTGATAAATCTGGAGCCGGTGAGCGTGGGTCTCGCGGTATCATTGCAGCACTGGGGCCAG
ATGGTAAGCCCTCCCGTATCGTAGTTATCTACACGACGGGGAGTCAGGCAACTATGGATGAACGAAATAG
ACAGATCGCTGAGATAGGTGCCTCACTGATTAAGCATTGGTAACTGTCAGACCAAGTTTACTCATATATA
CTTTAGATTGATTTAAAACTTCATTTTTAATTTAAAAGGATCTAGGTGAAGATCCTTTTTGATAATCTCA
TGACCAAAATCCCTTAACGTGAGTTTTCGTTCCACTGAGCGTCAGACCCCGTAGAAAAGATCAAAGGATC
TTC
Features (pLannotate 1.2.2; 23 found; start..end, strand, type, name):
      1..589     +  rep_origin     ori: high-copy-number ColE1/pMB1/pBR322/pUC origin of replication
    772..864     +  CDS            lacI (fragment): lac repressor; lacI; The lac repressor binds to the lac operator to inhibit transcription in E. coli. This inhibition can be relieved by adding lactose or isopropyl-β-D-thiogalactopyranoside (IPTG).
    877..898     +  protein_bind   CAP binding site: CAP binding activates transcription in the presence of cAMP. E. coli catabolite activator protein
    913..943     +  promoter       lac promoter: promoter for the E. coli lac operon
    951..967     +  protein_bind   lac operator: The lac repressor binds to the lac operator to inhibit transcription in E. coli. This inhibition can be relieved by adding lactose or isopropyl-β-D-thiogalactopyranoside (IPTG). lac repressor encoded by lacI
   1020..1399    +  enhancer       CMV enhancer: human cytomegalovirus immediate early enhancer
   1400..1603    +  promoter       CMV promoter: human cytomegalovirus (CMV) immediate early promoter
   1739..1782    +  intron         CMV intron (fragment): modified intron A from human cytomegalovirus
   1834..1852    +  promoter       SP6 promoter: promoter for bacteriophage SP6 RNA polymerase
   1856..1893    +  CDS            IgH signal sequence (fragment): signal sequence from the mouse immunoglobulin heavy chain variable region
   1921..1939    +  misc_feature   MCS (fragment): pBluescript multiple cloning site
   1944..3257    +  CDS            Plvap: PLVAP_MOUSE - Also known as Pv1. Experimental evidence at protein level: Swiss-Prot protein existence level 1. Endothelial cell-specific membrane protein involved in the formation of the diaphragms that bridge endothelial fenestrae. It is also required for the formation of stomata of caveolae and transendothelial channels. Functions in microvascular permeability, endothelial fenestrae contributing to the passage of water and solutes and regulating transcellular versus paracellular flow in different organs. Plays a specific role in embryonic development. From Mus musculus (Mouse).
   3258..3275    +  misc_feature   MCS (fragment): pBluescript multiple cloning site
   3373..3409    +  misc_feature   MCS (fragment): pBluescript multiple cloning site
   3429..3563    +  polyA_signal   SV40 poly(A) signal: SV40 polyadenylation signal
   3632..3989    +  promoter       SV40 promoter: SV40 enhancer and early promoter
   4008..4162    +  CDS            lacZα (fragment): LacZα fragment of β-galactosidase; lacZ fragment
   4168..4219    -  misc_feature   bom (fragment): basis of mobility region from pBR322
   4238..4618    +  rep_origin     M13 ori (sequence partly withheld): M13 bacteriophage origin of replication; arrow indicates direction of (+) strand synthesis
   4694..4743    -  misc_feature   bom (fragment): basis of mobility region from pBR322
   4845..4880    -  CDS            rop (fragment): Rop protein, which maintains plasmids at low copy number; rop
   4975..5079    +  promoter       AmpR promoter: bla
   5080..5940    +  CDS            AmpR: β-lactamase; bla; confers resistance to ampicillin, carbenicillin, and related antibiotics
