[The description below was written by a language model from this plasmid's Addgene catalogue record and pLannotate feature annotations shown in this document.]
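Description:
pPMS-1093 is a mammalian expression plasmid built on the pRK5 backbone that carries the mouse Plvap coding sequence (also known as MECA32 or Pv1) for protein expression in transfected cells. The sequenced plasmid is about 6.1 kb, consistent with a roughly 4.8 kb backbone plus a 1.3 kb insert. It is maintained in E. coli at high copy through a ColE1/pUC-type origin and selected with ampicillin via the β-lactamase gene and its own promoter. An M13 phage origin is also present, along with short remnants of lac, lacZα, bom and rop sequences that are backbone leftovers rather than functional parts.

Expression is driven by the human cytomegalovirus immediate-early enhancer and promoter, followed by a fragment of CMV intron A and an SP6 promoter that could support in vitro transcription. The Plvap open reading frame was cloned between NotI and XbaI sites and is followed by an SV40 polyadenylation signal. An SV40 enhancer/early promoter region lies downstream, which in pRK5-type vectors includes the SV40 origin. The catalogue entry lists a C-terminal 3X HA tag on the insert. The feature table does not annotate it, but there is an unannotated stretch of about 100 bp between polylinker fragments just after the coding sequence where it may lie. A short fragment matching an IgH signal sequence is annotated upstream of the insert, and the record does not indicate whether it is functional.

PLVAP is an endothelial membrane protein that forms the diaphragms of fenestrae, caveolar stomata and transendothelial channels. The construct therefore suits transient expression of epitope-tagged mouse PLVAP for detection, localisation or interaction studies using anti-HA reagents, although the record gives the purpose only as protein expression.
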