Addgene plasmid #232284: pPMS-1093
Purpose: Protein Expression
Depositing lab: Jeremy Nathans. Depositing organization: Johns Hopkins University and School of Medicine.
Backbone
  Vector backbone: PRK5
  Backbone size w/o insert (bp): 4800
  Vector type: Mammalian Expression
Growth in bacteria
  Bacterial resistance: Ampicillin, 100 μg/mL
  Growth temperature: 37°C
  Growth strain: DH5alpha
  Copy number: High Copy
Gene/Insert
  Gene/Insert name: PLVAP
  Species: M. musculus (mouse)
  Insert size (bp): 1300
  Entrez Gene: Plvap (a.k.a. MECA32, Pv1)
  Tag / fusion protein: 3X HA (C terminal on insert)
  Cloning method: Restriction Enzyme; 5′ cloning site NotI (unknown if destroyed); 3′ cloning site XbaI (unknown if destroyed)
Terms and licenses: Academic/Nonprofit Terms; Industry Terms: Not Available to Industry
How to cite: pPMS-1093 was a gift from Jeremy Nathans (Addgene plasmid # 232284 ; http://n2t.net/addgene:232284 ; RRID:Addgene_232284)
